>Addgene plasmid #79672 | AAV-FLEX-EGFP-mir30(Scn9a) | depositor full sequence | sequence record 148964 | AAV-FLEX-EGFP-mir30(Scn9a) sequence 6087 bps
CTTCCGCTTCCTCGCTCACTGACTCGCTGCGCTCGGTCGTTCGGCTGCGGCGAGCGGTATCAGCTCACTC
AAAGGCGGTAATACGGTTATCCACAGAATCAGGGGATAACGCAGGAAAGAACATGTGAGCAAAAGGCCAG
CAAAAGGCCAGGAACCGTAAAAAGGCCGCGTTGCTGGCGTTTTTCCATAGGCTCCGCCCCCCTGACGAGC
ATCACAAAAATCGACGCTCAAGTCAGAGGTGGCGAAACCCGACAGGACTATAAAGATACCAGGCGTTTCC
CCCTGGAAGCTCCCTCGTGCGCTCTCCTGTTCCGACCCTGCCGCTTACCGGATACCTGTCCGCCTTTCTC
CCTTCGGGAAGCGTGGCGCTTTCTCATAGCTCACGCTGTAGGTATCTCAGTTCGGTGTAGGTCGTTCGCT
CCAAGCTGGGCTGTGTGCACGAACCCCCCGTTCAGCCCGACCGCTGCGCCTTATCCGGTAACTATCGTCT
TGAGTCCAACCCGGTAAGACACGACTTATCGCCACTGGCAGCAGCCACTGGTAACAGGATTAGCAGAGCG
AGGTATGTAGGCGGTGCTACAGAGTTCTTGAAGTGGTGGCCTAACTACGGCTACACTAGAAGAACAGTAT
TTGGTATCTGCGCTCTGCTGAAGCCAGTTACCTTCGGAAAAAGAGTTGGTAGCTCTTGATCCGGCAAACA
AACCACCGCTGGTAGCGGTGGTTTTTTTGTTTGCAAGCAGCAGATTACGCGCAGAAAAAAAGGATCTCAA
GAAGATCCTTTGATCTTTTCTACGGGGTCTGACGCTCAGTGGAACGAAAACTCACGTTAAGGGATTTTGG
TCATGAGATTATCAAAAAGGATCTTCACCTAGATCCTTTTAAATTAAAAATGAAGTTTTAAATCAATCTA
AAGTATATATGAGTAAACTTGGTCTGACAGTTACCAATGCTTAATCAGTGAGGCACCTATCTCAGCGATC
TGTCTATTTCGTTCATCCATAGTTGCCTGACTCCCCGTCGTGTAGATAACTACGATACGGGAGGGCTTAC
CATCTGGCCCCAGTGCTGCAATGATACCGCGAGACCCACGCTCACCGGCTCCAGATTTATCAGCAATAAA
CCAGCCAGCCGGAAGGGCCGAGCGCAGAAGTGGTCCTGCAACTTTATCCGCCTCCATCCAGTCTATTAAT
TGTTGCCGGGAAGCTAGAGTAAGTAGTTCGCCAGTTAATAGTTTGCGCAACGTTGTTGCCATTGCTACAG
GCATCGTGGTGTCACGCTCGTCGTTTGGTATGGCTTCATTCAGCTCCGGTTCCCAACGATCAAGGCGAGT
TACATGATCCCCCATGTTGTGCAAAAAAGCGGTTAGCTCCTTCGGTCCTCCGATCGTTGTCAGAAGTAAG
TTGGCCGCAGTGTTATCACTCATGGTTATGGCAGCACTGCATAATTCTCTTACTGTCATGCCATCCGTAA
GATGCTTTTCTGTGACTGGTGAGTACTCAACCAAGTCATTCTGAGAATAGTGTATGCGGCGACCGAGTTG
CTCTTGCCCGGCGTCAATACGGGATAATACCGCGCCACATAGCAGAACTTTAAAAGTGCTCATCATTGGA
AAACGTTCTTCGGGGCGAAAACTCTCAAGGATCTTACCGCTGTTGAGATCCAGTTCGATGTAACCCACTC
GTGCACCCAACTGATCTTCAGCATCTTTTACTTTCACCAGCGTTTCTGGGTGAGCAAAAACAGGAAGGCA
AAATGCCGCAAAAAAGGGAATAAGGGCGACACGGAAATGTTGAATACTCATACTCTTCCTTTTTCAATAT
TATTGAAGCATTTATCAGGGTTATTGTCTCATGAGCGGATACATATTTGAATGTATTTAGAAAAATAAAC
AAATAGGGGTTCCGCGCACATTTCCCCGAAAAGTGCCACCTAAATTGTAAGCGTTAATATTTTGTTAAAA
TTCGCGTTAAATTTTTGTTAAATCAGCTCATTTTTTAACCAATAGGCCGAAATCGGCAAAATCCCTTATA
AATCAAAAGAATAGACCGAGATAGGGT
[37 nt withheld, positions 2058-2094]
AAAGAACGTGGACTCCAACGTCAAAGG
[49 nt withheld, positions 2122-2170]
T
[91 nt withheld, positions 2172-2262]
G
[124 nt withheld, positions 2264-2387]
CCCATTCGCCATTCAGGCTGCGCAACTGTTGGGAAGGGCGATCGGTGCGGGCCTCTTCGCTATTACGCCA
GCTGCGCGCTCGCTCGCTCACTGAGGCCGCCCGGGCAAAGCCCGGGCGTCGGGCGACCTTTGGTCGCCCG
GCCTCAGTGAGCGAGCGAGCGCGCAGAGAGGGAGTGGCCAACTCCATCACTAGGGGTTCCTTGTAGTTAA
TGATTAACCCGCCATGCTACTTATCTACGTAGCCATGCTCTAGGAAGATCGTACCATTGACGTCAATAAT
GACGTATGTTCCCATAGTAACGCCAATAGGGACTTTCCATTGACGTCAATGGGTGGAGTATTTACGGTAA
ACTGCCCACTTGGCAGTACATCAAGTGTATCATATGCCAAGTACGCCCCCTATTGACGTCAATGACGGTA
AATGGCCCGCCTGGCATTATGCCCAGTACATGACCTTATGGGACTTTCCTACTTGGCAGTACATCTACGT
ATTAGTCATCGCTATTACCATGGTCGAGGTGAGCCCCACGTTCTGCTTCACTCTCCCCATCTCCCCCCCC
TCCCCACCCCCAATTTTGTATTTATTTATTTTTTAATTATTTTGTGCAGCGATGGGGGCGGGGGGGGGGG
GGGGGCGCGCGCCAGGCGGGGCGGGGCGGGGCGAGGGGCGGGGCGGGGCGAGGCGGAGAGGTGCGGCGGC
AGCCAATCAGAGCGGCGCGCTCCGAAAGTTTCCTTTTATGGCGAGGCGGCGGCGGCGGCGGCCCTATAAA
AAGCGAAGCGCGCGGCGGGCGGGAGTCGCTGCGACGCTGCCTTCGCCCCGTGCCCCGCTCCGCCGCCGCC
TCGCGCCGCCCGCCCCGGCTCTGACTGACCGCGTTACTCCCACAGGTGAGCGGGCGGGACGGCCCTTCTC
CTCCGGGCTGTAATTAGCGCTTGGTTTAATGACGGCTTGTTTCTTTTCTGTGGCTGCGTGAAAGCCTTGA
GGGGCTCCGGGAGGGCCCTTTGTGCGGGGGGAGCGGCTCGGGGCTGTCCGCGGGGGGACGGCTGCCTTCG
GGGGGGACGGGGCAGGGCGGGGTTCGGCTTCTGGCGTGTGACCGGCGGCTCTAGAGCCTCTGCTAACCAT
GTTCATGCCTTCTTCTTTTTCCTACAGCTCCTGGGCAACGTGCTGGTTATTGTGCTGTCTCATCATTTTG
GCAAAGAATTGGATCCTCCATAACTTCGTATAGGATACCTTATACGAAGTTATCTCAGTTTAAACTAAGC
CATAACTTCGTATAGTACACATTATACGAAGTTATTGTTTACCGGTACCTGGAGGAAAAAAAAAAGGGGA
GAGTCAGGGGTCGCGAATTAGTCTTCCAATTGAAAAAAGTGATTTAATTTATACCATTTTAATTCAGCTT
TGTAAAAATGTATCAAAGAGATAGCAAGGTATTCAGTTTTAGTAAACAAGATAATTGCTCCTAAAGTAGC
CCCTTGAATTCCGAGGCAGTAGGCATGGGTGGCATACGGGTATAAAATACATCTGTGGCTTCACTATTTT
ATACCCGTATGCCACCCGCGCTCACTGTCAACAGCAATATACCTTCTCGAGCCTTCTGTTGGGTTAACCT
GAAGAAGTAATCCCAGCAAGTGTTTCCAAGATGTGCAGGCAACGATTCTGTAAAGTACTGAAGCCTCATT
CAACATAGTATATGTGCTGCCGAAGCGAGCACTTAACAAGGCTTGATATCCACTCACCTGCAATTGTTAC
ACCCACTCGTGCAGGCTGCCCAGGGGCTTGCCCAGGCTGGTCAGCTGGGCGATGGCGGTCTCGTGCTGCT
CCACGAAGCCGCCGTCCTCCACGTAGGTCTTCTCCAGGCGGTGCTGGATGAAGTGGTACTCGGGGAAGTC
CTTCACCACGCCCTTGCTCTTCATCAGGGTGCGCATGTGGCAGCTGTAGAACTTGCCGCTGTTCAGGCGG
TACACCAGGATCACCTGGCCCACCAGCACGCCGTCGTTCATGTACACCACCTCGAAGCTGGGCTGCAGGC
CGGTGATGGTCTTCTTCATCACGGGGCCGTCGTTGGGGAAGTTGCGGCCCTTGTACTCCACGCGGTACAC
GAACATCTCCTCGATCAGGTTGATGTCGCTGCGGATCTCCACCAGGCCGCCGTCCTCGTAGCGCAGGGTG
CGCTCGTACACGAAGCCGGCGGGGAAGCTCTGGATGAAGAAGTCGCTGATGTCCTCGGGGTACTTGGTGA
AGGTGCGGTTGCCGTACTGGAAGGCGGGGCTCAGGATGTCGAAGGCGAAGGGCAGGGGGGCGCCCTTGGT
CACGCGGATCTGCACCAGCTGGTTGCCGAACAGGATGTTGCCCTTGCCGCAGCCCTCCATGGTGAACACG
TGGTTGTTCACCACGCCCTCCAGGTTCACCTTGAAGCTCATGATCTCCTGCAGGCCGGTGTTCTTCAGGA
TCTGCTTGCTCACCATGGTGGCTAGCATAACTTCGTATAAGGTATCCTATACGAAGTTATCCATTCAGGC
TGTGTAGCATCAATGGCATGGCACAAACTTAGCCATAACTTCGTATAATGTGTACTATACGAAGTTATCA
AGCTTATCGATAATCAACCTCTGGATTACAAAATTTGTGAAAGATTGACTGGTATTCTTAACTATGTTGC
TCCTTTTACGCTATGTGGATACGCTGCTTTAATGCCTTTGTATCATGCTATTGCTTCCCGTATGGCTTTC
ATTTTCTCCTCCTTGTATAAATCCTGGTTGCTGTCTCTTTATGAGGAGTTGTGGCCCGTTGTCAGGCAAC
GTGGCGTGGTGTGCACTGTGTTTGCTGACGCAACCCCCACTGGTTGGGGCATTGCCACCACCTGTCAGCT
CCTTTCCGGGACTTTCGCTTTCCCCCTCCCTATTGCCACGGCGGAACTCATCGCCGCCTGCCTTGCCCGC
TGCTGGACAGGGGCTCGGCTGTTGGGCACTGACAATTCCGTGGTGTTGTCGGGGAAATCATCGTCCTTTC
CTTGGCTGCTCGCCTGTGTTGCCACCTGGATTCTGCGCGGGACGTCCTTCTGCTACGTCCCTTCGGCCCT
CAATCCAGCGGACCTTCCTTCCCGCGGCCTGCTGCCGGCTCTGCGGCCTCTTCCGCGTCTTCGCCTTCGC
CCTCAGACGAGTCGGATCTCCCTTTGGGCCGCCTCCCCGCATCGATACCGTCGACCCGGGCGGCCGCTTC
GAGCAGACATGATAAGATACATTGATGAGTTTGGACAAACCACAACTAGAATGCAGTGAAAAAAATGCTT
TATTTGTGAAATTTGTGATGCTATTGCTTTATTTGTAACCATTATAAGCTGCAATAAACAAGTTAACAAC
AACAATTGCATTCATTTTATGTTTCAGGTTCAGGGGGAGATGTGGGAGGTTTTTTAAAGCAAGTAAAACC
TCTACAAATGTGGTAAAATCGATAAGGATCTTCCTAGAGCATGGCTACGTAGATAAGTAGCATGGCGGGT
TAATCATTAACTACAAGGAACCCCTAGTGATGGAGTTGGCCACTCCCTCTCTGCGCGCTCGCTCGCTCAC
TGAGGCCGGGCGACCAAAGGTCGCCCGACGCCCGGGCTTTGCCCGGGCGGCCTCAGTGAGCGAGCGAGCG
CGCAGCTGCATTAATGAATCGGCCAACGCGCGGGGAGAGGCGGTTTGCGTATTGGGCGCT
Features (pLannotate 1.2.2; 23 found; start..end, strand, type, name):
    182..770     -  rep_origin     ori: high-copy-number ColE1/pMB1/pBR322/pUC origin of replication
    941..1801    -  CDS            AmpR: β-lactamase; bla; confers resistance to ampicillin, carbenicillin, and related antibiotics
   1802..1906    -  promoter       AmpR promoter: bla
   1959..2387    -  rep_origin     f1 ori (sequence partly withheld): f1 bacteriophage origin of replication; arrow indicates direction of (+) strand synthesis
   2392..2461    -  CDS            lacZα (fragment): LacZα fragment of β-galactosidase; lacZ fragment
   2456..2588    -  repeat_region  AAV2 ITR (fragment): inverted terminal repeat of adeno-associated virus serotype 2 inverted
   2651..2899    +  enhancer       CMV enhancer (fragment): human cytomegalovirus immediate early enhancer
   2901..3178    +  promoter       chicken β-actin promoter: No description available
   3179..3315    +  intron         hybrid intron (fragment): hybrid between chicken β-actin (CBA) and minute virus of mice (MMV) introns (Gray et al., 2011)
   3404..3534    +  intron         chimeric intron (fragment): chimera between introns from chicken β-actin and rabbit β-globin
   3532..3594    +  CDS            HBB (fragment): HBB_LEPEU - Experimental evidence at protein level: Swiss-Prot protein existence level 1. Involved in oxygen transport from the lung to the various peripheral tissues. From Lepus europaeus (European hare).
   3597..3630    +  protein_bind   loxN: Cre-mediated recombination occurs in the 8-bp core sequence (GTATACCT). loxN sites are compatible with each other, but incompatible with loxP or lox2272 sites. Cre recombinase
   3649..3682    +  protein_bind   lox5171: Cre-mediated recombination occurs in the 8-bp core sequence (GTACACAT). lox5171 sites are compatible with each other, but incompatible with loxP or loxN sites (Lee and Saito, 1988). Cre recombinase
   3753..3865    -  ncRNA          3' miR-30a: sequence downstream of the 71-nt precursor of the human miR-30a microRNA (Zeng et al., 2002) miRNA
   3977..4070    -  ncRNA          5' miR-30a: sequence upstream of the 71-nt precursor of the human miR-30a microRNA (Zeng et al., 2002) miRNA
   4134..4853    -  CDS            hrGFP: humanized Renilla green fluorescent protein mammalian codon-optimized
   4864..4897    -  protein_bind   loxN: Cre-mediated recombination occurs in the 8-bp core sequence (GTATACCT). loxN sites are compatible with each other, but incompatible with loxP or lox2272 sites. Cre recombinase
   4942..4975    -  protein_bind   lox5171: Cre-mediated recombination occurs in the 8-bp core sequence (GTACACAT). lox5171 sites are compatible with each other, but incompatible with loxP or loxN sites (Lee and Saito, 1988). Cre recombinase
   4989..5577    +  misc_feature   WPRE: woodchuck hepatitis virus posttranscriptional regulatory element
   5620..5741    -  polyA_signal   SV40 poly(A) signal: SV40 polyadenylation signal
   5764..5832    -  CDS            large T antigen (fragment): large T antigen from SV40 (simian virus 40)
   5903..6036    +  repeat_region  AAV2 ITR: inverted terminal repeat of adeno-associated virus serotype 2 inverted
   6030..6086    -  CDS            lacI (fragment): lac repressor; lacI; The lac repressor binds to the lac operator to inhibit transcription in E. coli. This inhibition can be relieved by adding lactose or isopropyl-β-D-thiogalactopyranoside (IPTG).
