[The description below was written by a language model from this plasmid's Addgene catalogue record and pLannotate feature annotations shown in this document.]
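Description:
AAV-FLEX-EGFP-mir30(Scn9a) is an adeno-associated virus transfer plasmid (6,087 bp) designed for Cre-dependent knockdown of mouse Scn9a, which encodes the voltage-gated sodium channel Nav1.7. The bacterial portion carries a ColE1/pUC-type origin, an f1 origin and a β-lactamase gene for ampicillin selection. The catalogue lists it as low copy and grown in a recombination-deficient strain, which is common practice for protecting the repeat-rich ITRs. Two AAV2 inverted terminal repeats, one annotated only as a fragment, flank the expression cassette and allow it to be packaged into recombinant AAV particles.

Between the ITRs, a CAG promoter (CMV enhancer, chicken β-actin promoter and chimeric intron) faces a FLEX switch built from two pairs of mutually incompatible lox sites, annotated here as loxN and lox5171, in head-to-head orientation. The payload sits between them in the antisense direction: a green fluorescent protein coding sequence followed by a hairpin embedded in human miR-30a 5′ and 3′ flanking sequences. The record identifies the hairpin target as Scn9a. In the absence of Cre the cassette is not productively expressed. Cre recombination inverts it and then locks it in the sense orientation, so a single Pol II transcript yields both the fluorescent marker and the miR-30-based shRNA. A WPRE and an SV40 polyadenylation signal lie downstream to enhance transcript processing and expression. The automated annotation labels the reporter as hrGFP, whereas the catalogue describes it as jellyfish-derived EGFP; this mismatch probably reflects the annotation tool rather than the construct.

The construct is suited to cell-type-specific Nav1.7 silencing in Cre-driver mice, with green fluorescence marking the transduced, recombined neurons. The associated publication concerns hypothalamic neurons and body weight regulation.
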