Addgene plasmid #79672: AAV-FLEX-EGFP-mir30(Scn9a)
Purpose: Cre-dependent knockdown of Scn9a (Nav1.7)
Depositing lab: Scott Sternson. Depositing organization: HHMI, Janelia Research Campus. Publication: Near-Perfect Synaptic Integration by Nav1.7 in Hypothalamic Neurons Regulates Body Weight. Branco T, Tozer A, Magnus CJ, Sugino K, Tanaka S, Lee AK, Wood JN, Sternson SM. Cell. 2016 Jun 16;165(7):1749-61. doi: 10.1016/j.cell.2016.05.019. PubMed 27315482.
Backbone
  Vector backbone: AAV
  Backbone size w/o insert (bp): 4978
  Total vector size (bp): 6087
  Vector type: Mammalian Expression, AAV, Cre/Lox
Growth in bacteria
  Bacterial resistance: Ampicillin, 100 μg/mL
  Growth temperature: 37°C
  Growth strain: NEB Stable
  Copy number: Low Copy
Gene/Insert
  Gene/Insert name: EGFP
  gRNA/shRNA sequence: Scn9a
  Species: M. musculus (mouse); jellyfish
  GenBank ID: NM_001290674.1
  Entrez Gene: Scn9a (a.k.a. Nav1.7, PN1, mKIAA4197)
  Promoter: CAG
  Cloning method: Restriction Enzyme; 5′ cloning site Nhe1 (not destroyed); 3′ cloning site EcoRV (not destroyed)
  Sequencing primers: 5′ ctgacaacgggccacaactc; 3′ GTATATGTGCTGCCGAAGCG
Terms and licenses: Academic/Nonprofit Terms; Industry Terms: Not Available to Industry
How to cite: AAV-FLEX-EGFP-mir30(Scn9a) was a gift from Scott Sternson (Addgene plasmid # 79672 ; http://n2t.net/addgene:79672 ; RRID:Addgene_79672)
