>Addgene plasmid #79672 | AAV-FLEX-EGFP-mir30(Scn9a) | addgene partial sequence | sequence record 152846 | WPRE-R 5'-CATAGCGTAAAAGGAGCAACA-3'
AAATTTTGTAATCCAGAGGTTGATTATCGATAAGCTTGATAACTTCGTATAGTACACATTATACGAAGTT
ATGGCTAAGTTTGTGCCATGCCATTGATGCTACACAGCCTGAATGGATAACTTCGTATAGGATACCTTAT
ACGAAGTTATGCTAGCCACCATGGTGAGCAAGCAGATCCTGAAGAACACCGGCCTGCAGGAGATCATGAG
CTTCAAGGTGAACCTGGAGGGCGTGGTGAACAACCACGTGTTCACCATGGAGGGCTGCGGCAAGGGCAAC
ATCCTGTTCGGCAACCAGCTGGTGCAGATCCGCGTGACCAAGGGCGCCCCCCTGCCCTTCGCCTTCGACA
TCCTGAGCCCCGCCTTCCAGTACGGCAACCGCACCTTCACCAAGTACCCCGAGGACATCAGCGACTTCTT
CATCCAGAGCTTCCCCGCCGGCTTCGTGTACGAGCGCACCCTGCGCTACGAGGACGGCGGCCTGGTGGAG
ATCCGCAGCGACATCAACCTGATCGAGGAGATGTTCGTGTACCGCGTGGAGTACAAGGGCCGCAACTTCC
CCAACGACGGCCCCGTGATGAAGAAGACCATCACCGGCCTGCAGCCCAGCTTCGAGGTGGTGTACATGAA
CGACGGCGTGCTGGTGGGCCAGGTGATCCTGGTGTACCGCCTGAACAGCGGCAAGTTCTACAGCTGCCAC
ATGCGCACCCTGATGAAGAGCAAGGGCGTGGTGAAGGACTTCCCCGAGTACCACTTCATCCAGCACCGCC
TGGAGAAGACCTACGTGGAGGACGGCGGCTTCGTGGAGCAGCACGAGACCGCCATCGCCCAGCTGACCAG
CCTGGGCAAGCCCCTGGGCAGCCTGCACGAGTGGGTGTAACAATTGCAGGTGAGTGGATATCAAGCCTTG
TTAAGTGCTCGCTTCGGCA
