>Addgene plasmid #79672 | AAV-FLEX-EGFP-mir30(Scn9a) | addgene partial sequence | sequence record 152865 | pCAG-F 5'-GCAACGTGCTGGTTATTGTG-3'
CCTCCATAACTTCGTATAGGATACCTTATACGAAGTTATCTCAGTTTAAACTAAGCCATAACTTCGTATA
GTACACATTATACGAAGTTATTGTTTACCGGTACCTGGAGGAAAAAAAAAAGGGGAGAGTCAGGGGTCGC
GAATTAGTCTTCCAATTGAAAAAAGTGATTTAATTTATACCATTTTAATTCAGCTTTGTAAAAATGTATC
AAAGAGATAGCAAGGTATTCAGTTTTAGTAAACAAGATAATTGCTCCTAAAGTAGCCCCTTGAATTCCGA
GGCAGTAGGCATGGGTG
