>Addgene plasmid #79672 | AAV-FLEX-EGFP-mir30(Scn9a) | addgene partial sequence | sequence record 154182 | hrGFP-R 5'-tccccgagtaccacttcatc-3'
GGCGGCTTCGTGGAGCAGCACGAGACCGCCATCGCCCAGCTGACCAGCCTGGGCAAGCCCCTGGGCAGCC
TGCACGAGTGGGTGTAACAATTGCAGGTGAGTGGATATCAAGCCTTGTTAAGTGCTCGCTTCGGCAGCAC
ATATACTATGTTGAATGAGGCTTCAGTACTTTACAGAATCGTTGCCTGCACATCTTGGAAACACTTGCTG
GGATTACTTCTTCAGGTTAACCCAACAGAAGGCTCGAGAAGGTATATTGCTGTTGACAGTGAGCGCGGGT
G
